LOCUS       Exported 8988 bp ds-DNA circular SYN 12-MAY-2021
DEFINITION  Over-expression of human KLF4.
ACCESSION   .
VERSION     .
KEYWORDS    pPB-PGK-hKLF4
SOURCE      synthetic DNA construct
  ORGANISM  synthetic DNA construct
REFERENCE   1 (bases 1 to 8988)
  AUTHORS   Takashima Y, Guo G, Loos R, Nichols J, Ficz G, Krueger F, Oxley D,
            Santos F, Clarke J, Mansfield W, Reik W, Bertone P, Smith A
  TITLE     Resetting Transcription Factor Control Circuitry toward Ground-State
            Pluripotency in Human.
  JOURNAL   Cell. 2014 Sep 11;158(6):1254-69. doi: 10.1016/j.cell.2014.08.029.
  PUBMED    25215486
REFERENCE   2 (bases 1 to 8988)
  AUTHORS   .
  TITLE     Direct Submission
  JOURNAL   Exported May 12, 2021 from SnapGene Server 1.1.58
            http://www.snapgene.com
FEATURES             Location/Qualifiers
     source          1..8988
                     /organism="synthetic DNA construct"
                     /mol_type="other DNA"
     protein_bind    complement(1430..1454)
                     /gene="mutant version of attB"
                     /label=attB2
                     /bound_moiety="BP Clonase(TM)"
                     /note="recombination site for the Gateway(R) BP reaction"
     primer_bind     complement(1475..1491)
                     /label=M13 rev
                     /note="common sequencing primer, one of multiple similar
                     variants"
     protein_bind    1499..1515
                     /label=lac operator
                     /bound_moiety="lac repressor encoded by lacI"
                     /note="The lac repressor binds to the lac operator to
                     inhibit transcription in E. coli. This inhibition can be
                     relieved by adding lactose or
                     isopropyl-beta-D-thiogalactopyranoside (IPTG)."
     promoter        complement(1523..1553)
                     /label=lac promoter
                     /note="promoter for the E. coli lac operon"
     protein_bind    1568..1589
                     /label=CAP binding site
                     /bound_moiety="E. coli catabolite activator protein"
                     /note="CAP binding activates transcription in the presence
                     of cAMP."
     primer_bind     complement(1649..1666)
                     /label=BGH-rev
                     /note="Bovine growth hormone terminator, reverse primer.
                     Also called BGH reverse"
     polyA_signal    1655..1879
                     /label=bGH poly(A) signal
                     /note="bovine growth hormone polyadenylation signal"
     protein_bind    complement(1956..1989)
                     /label=loxP
                     /bound_moiety="Cre recombinase"
                     /note="Cre-mediated recombination occurs in the 8-bp core
                     sequence (GCATACAT)."
     primer_bind     complement(2212..2231)
                     /label=T7
                     /note="T7 promoter, forward primer"
     promoter        complement(2213..2231)
                     /label=T7 promoter
                     /note="promoter for bacteriophage T7 RNA polymerase"
     primer_bind     complement(2241..2258)
                     /label=M13 Forward
                     /note="In lacZ gene. Also called M13-F20 or M13 (-21)
                     Forward"
     primer_bind     complement(2241..2257)
                     /label=M13 fwd
                     /note="common sequencing primer, one of multiple similar
                     variants"
     primer_bind     complement(2250..2272)
                     /label=M13/pUC Forward
                     /note="In lacZ gene"
     rep_origin      2399..2854
                     /direction=RIGHT
                     /label=f1 ori
                     /note="f1 bacteriophage origin of replication; arrow
                     indicates direction of (+) strand synthesis"
     primer_bind     complement(2486..2505)
                     /label=F1ori-R
                     /note="F1 origin, reverse primer"
     primer_bind     2696..2717
                     /label=F1ori-F
                     /note="F1 origin, forward primer"
     promoter        2880..2984
                     /gene="bla"
                     /label=AmpR promoter
     CDS             2985..3845
                     /codon_start=1
                     /gene="bla"
                     /product="beta-lactamase"
                     /label=AmpR
                     /note="confers resistance to ampicillin, carbenicillin, and
                     related antibiotics"
                     /translation="MSIQHFRVALIPFFAAFCLPVFAHPETLVKVKDAEDQLGARVGYI
                     ELDLNSGKILESFRPEERFPMMSTFKVLLCGAVLSRIDAGQEQLGRRIHYSQNDLVEYS
                     PVTEKHLTDGMTVRELCSAAITMSDNTAANLLLTTIGGPKELTAFLHNMGDHVTRLDRW
                     EPELNEAIPNDERDTTMPVAMATTLRKLLTGELLTLASRQQLIDWMEADKVAGPLLRSA
                     LPAGWFIADKSGAGERGSRGIIAALGPDGKPSRIVVIYTTGSQATMDERNRQIAEIGAS
                     LIKHW"
     primer_bind     complement(3203..3222)
                     /label=Amp-R
                     /note="Ampicillin resistance gene, reverse primer"
     rep_origin      4016..4604
                     /direction=RIGHT
                     /label=ori
                     /note="high-copy-number ColE1/pMB1/pBR322/pUC origin of
                     replication"
     primer_bind     4505..4524
                     /label=pBR322ori-F
                     /note="pBR322 origin, forward primer"
     primer_bind     4758..4775
                     /label=L4440
                     /note="L4440 vector, forward primer"
     protein_bind    4892..4913
                     /label=CAP binding site
                     /bound_moiety="E. coli catabolite activator protein"
                     /note="CAP binding activates transcription in the presence
                     of cAMP."
     promoter        4928..4958
                     /label=lac promoter
                     /note="promoter for the E. coli lac operon"
     protein_bind    4966..4982
                     /label=lac operator
                     /bound_moiety="lac repressor encoded by lacI"
                     /note="The lac repressor binds to the lac operator to
                     inhibit transcription in E. coli. This inhibition can be
                     relieved by adding lactose or
                     isopropyl-beta-D-thiogalactopyranoside (IPTG)."
     primer_bind     4990..5006
                     /label=M13 rev
                     /note="common sequencing primer, one of multiple similar
                     variants"
     primer_bind     5025..5045
                     /label=T3
                     /note="T3 promoter, forward primer"
     promoter        5027..5045
                     /label=T3 promoter
                     /note="promoter for bacteriophage T3 RNA polymerase"
     repeat_region   5068..5102
                     /label=piggyBac left (5') inverted repeat
                     /note="piggyBac transposon-specific inverted terminal
                     repeat sequence (ITR)"
     CDS             complement(5585..6610)
                     /codon_start=1
                     /gene="aph(4)-Ia"
                     /product="aminoglycoside phosphotransferase from E. coli"
                     /label=HygR
                     /note="confers resistance to hygromycin"
                     /translation="MKKPELTATSVEKFLIEKFDSVSDLMQLSEGEESRAFSFDVGGRG
                     YVLRVNSCADGFYKDRYVYRHFASAALPIPEVLDIGEFSESLTYCISRRAQGVTLQDLP
                     ETELPAVLQPVAEAMDAIAAADLSQTSGFGPFGPQGIGQYTTWRDFICAIADPHVYHWQ
                     TVMDDTVSASVAQALDELMLWAEDCPEVRHLVHADFGSNNVLTDNGRITAVIDWSEAMF
                     GDSQYEVANIFFWRPWLACMEQQTRYFERRHPELAGSPRLRAYMLRIGLDQLYQSLVDG
                     NFDDAAWAQGRCDAIVRSGAGTVGRTQIARRSAAVWTDGCVEVLADSGNRRPSTRPRAK
                     E"
     promoter        complement(6629..7128)
                     /label=PGK promoter
                     /note="mouse phosphoglycerate kinase 1 promoter"
     primer_bind     7070..7093
                     /label=MSCV-rev
                     /note="Murine stem cell virus, reverse primer"
     protein_bind    complement(7151..7184)
                     /label=loxP
                     /bound_moiety="Cre recombinase"
                     /note="Cre-mediated recombination occurs in the 8-bp core
                     sequence (GCATACAT)."
     enhancer        7200..7579
                     /label=CMV enhancer
                     /note="human cytomegalovirus immediate early enhancer"
     promoter        7582..7857
                     /label=chicken beta-actin promoter
     intron          7858..8866
                     /label=chimeric intron
                     /note="chimera between introns from chicken beta-actin and
                     rabbit beta-globin"
     primer_bind     8790..8812
                     /label=pCAGGS-5
                     /note="Chimeric intron in CAG promoter, forward primer"
     protein_bind    8944..8968
                     /gene="mutant version of attB"
                     /label=attB1
                     /bound_moiety="BP Clonase(TM)"
                     /note="recombination site for the Gateway(R) BP reaction"
ORIGIN
        1 atggctgtca gtgacgcgct gctcccatct ttctccacgt tcgcgtctgg cccggcggga
       61 agggagaaga cactgcgtca agcaggtgcc ccgaataacc gctggcggga ggagctctcc
      121 cacatgaagc gacttccccc agtgcttccc ggccgcccct atgacctggc ggcggcgacc
      181 gtggccacag acctggagag cggcggagcc ggtgcggctt gcggcggtag caacctggcg
      241 cccctacctc ggagagagac cgaggagttc aacgatctcc tggacctgga ctttattctc
      301 tccaattcgc tgacccatcc tccggagtca gtggccgcca ccgtgtcctc gtcagcgtca
      361 gcctcctctt cgtcgtcgcc gtcgagcagc ggccctgcca gcgcgccctc cacctgcagc
      421 ttcacctatc cgatccgggc cgggaacgac ccgggcgtgg cgccgggcgg cacgggcgga
      481 ggcctcctct atggcaggga gtccgctccc cctccgacgg ctcccttcaa cctggcggac
      541 atcaacgacg tgagcccctc gggcggcttc gtggccgagc tcctgcggcc agaattggac
      601 ccggtgtaca ttccgccgca gcagccgcag ccgccaggtg gcgggctgat gggcaagttc
      661 gtgctgaagg cgtcgctgag cgcccctggc agcgagtacg gcagcccgtc ggtcatcagc
      721 gtcagcaaag gcagccctga cggcagccac ccggtggtgg tggcgcccta caacggcggg
      781 ccgccgcgca cgtgccccaa gatcaagcag gaggcggtct cttcgtgcac ccacttgggc
      841 gctggacccc ctctcagcaa tggccaccgg ccggctgcac acgacttccc cctggggcgg
      901 cagctcccca gcaggactac cccgaccctg ggtcttgagg aagtgctgag cagcagggac
      961 tgtcaccctg ccctgccgct tcctcccggc ttccatcccc acccggggcc caattaccca
     1021 tccttcctgc ccgatcagat gcagccgcaa gtcccgccgc tccattacca agagctcatg
     1081 ccacccggtt cctgcatgcc agaggagccc aagccaaaga ggggaagacg atcgtggccc
     1141 cggaaaagga ccgccaccca cacttgtgat tacgcgggct gcggcaaaac ctacacaaag
     1201 agttcccatc tcaaggcaca cctgcgaacc cacacaggtg agaaacctta ccactgtgac
     1261 tgggacggct gtggatggaa attcgcccgc tcagatgaac tgaccaggca ctaccgtaaa
     1321 cacacggggc accgcccgtt ccagtgccaa aaatgcgacc gagcattttc caggtcggac
     1381 cacctcgcct tacacatgaa gagacatttt taaaagggtg ggcgcgccga cccagctttc
     1441 ttgtacaaag tggtgatagc ttggcgtaat catggtcata gctgtttcct gtgtgaaatt
     1501 gttatccgct cacaattcca cacaacatac gagccggaag cataaagtgt aaagcctggg
     1561 gtgcctaatg agtgagctaa ctcacattaa ttgcgttgcg ctcactgccc gctttccagt
     1621 cgggaaacct gtcgtgccag cggatcagcc tcgactgtgc cttctagttg ccagccatct
     1681 gttgtttgcc cctcccccgt gccttccttg accctggaag gtgccactcc cactgtcctt
     1741 tcctaataaa atgaggaaat tgcatcgcat tgtctgagta ggtgtcattc tattctgggg
     1801 ggtggggtgg ggcaggacag caagggggag gattgggaag acaatagcag gcatgctggg
     1861 gatgcggtgg gctctatggc ttctgaggcg gaaagaacca gctggggctc gagatccact
     1921 agttctagcc tcgaggctag agcggccgcg tcgagataac ttcgtataat gtatgctata
     1981 cgaagttatg ttttgttact ttatagaaga aattttgagt ttttgttttt ttttaataaa
     2041 taaataaaca taaataaatt gtttgttgaa tttattatta gtatgtaagt gtaaatataa
     2101 taaaacttaa tatctattca aattaataaa taaacgtcaa ttttacgcat gattatcttt
     2161 aacgtacgtc acaatatgat tatctttcta gggttaaaga gctccaattc gccctatagt
     2221 gagtcgtatt acgcgcgctc actggccgtc gttttacaac gtcgtgactg ggaaaaccct
     2281 ggcgttaccc aacttaatcg ccttgcagca catccccctt tcgccagctg gcgtaatagc
     2341 gaagaggccc gcaccgatcg cccttcccaa cagttgcgca gcctgaatgg cgaatgggnn
     2401 nnnnnnnnnn nnnnnnnnnn nnnnnnnnnn nnnnnnnnnn nnnnnnnnnn nnnnnnnnnn
     2461 nnnnnnnnnn nnnnnnnnnn nnnnnnnnnn nnnnnnnnnn nnnnnnnnnn nnnnnnnnnn
     2521 nncnnnnnnn nnnnnnnnnn nnnnnnnnnn nnnnnnnnnn nnnnnnnnnn nnnnnnnnnn
     2581 nnnnnnnnnn nnnnnnnnnn nnnnnnnnnn nnnnannnnn nnnnnnnnnn nnnnnnnnnn
     2641 nnnnnnnnnn nnnnnnnnnn nnnncctttg acgttggagt ccacgttctt taatagtgga
     2701 ctcttgttcc aaactggaac aacactcaac cctatctcgg tctattcttt tgatttataa
     2761 gggattttgc cgatttcggc ctattggtta aaaaatgagc tgatttaaca aaaatttaac
     2821 gcgaatttta acaaaatatt aacgcttaca atttaggtgg cacttttcgg ggaaatgtgc
     2881 gcggaacccc tatttgttta tttttctaaa tacattcaaa tatgtatccg ctcatgagac
     2941 aataaccctg ataaatgctt caataatatt gaaaaaggaa gagtatgagt attcaacatt
     3001 tccgtgtcgc ccttattccc ttttttgcgg cattttgcct tcctgttttt gctcacccag
     3061 aaacgctggt gaaagtaaaa gatgctgaag atcagttggg tgcacgagtg ggttacatcg
     3121 aactggatct caacagcggt aagatccttg agagttttcg ccccgaagaa cgttttccaa
     3181 tgatgagcac ttttaaagtt ctgctatgtg gcgcggtatt atcccgtatt gacgccgggc
     3241 aagagcaact cggtcgccgc atacactatt ctcagaatga cttggttgag tactcaccag
     3301 tcacagaaaa gcatcttacg gatggcatga cagtaagaga attatgcagt gctgccataa
     3361 ccatgagtga taacactgcg gccaacttac ttctgacaac gatcggagga ccgaaggagc
     3421 taaccgcttt tttgcacaac atgggggatc atgtaactcg ccttgatcgt tgggaaccgg
     3481 agctgaatga agccatacca aacgacgagc gtgacaccac gatgcctgta gcaatggcaa
     3541 caacgttgcg caaactatta actggcgaac tacttactct agcttcccgg caacaattaa
     3601 tagactggat ggaggcggat aaagttgcag gaccacttct gcgctcggcc cttccggctg
     3661 gctggtttat tgctgataaa tctggagccg gtgagcgtgg gtctcgcggt atcattgcag
     3721 cactggggcc agatggtaag ccctcccgta tcgtagttat ctacacgacg gggagtcagg
     3781 caactatgga tgaacgaaat agacagatcg ctgagatagg tgcctcactg attaagcatt
     3841 ggtaactgtc agaccaagtt tactcatata tactttagat tgatttaaaa cttcattttt
     3901 aatttaaaag gatctaggtg aagatccttt ttgataatct catgaccaaa atcccttaac
     3961 gtgagttttc gttccactga gcgtcagacc ccgtagaaaa gatcaaagga tcttcttgag
     4021 atcctttttt tctgcgcgta atctgctgct tgcaaacaaa aaaaccaccg ctaccagcgg
     4081 tggtttgttt gccggatcaa gagctaccaa ctctttttcc gaaggtaact ggcttcagca
     4141 gagcgcagat accaaatact gtccttctag tgtagccgta gttaggccac cacttcaaga
     4201 actctgtagc accgcctaca tacctcgctc tgctaatcct gttaccagtg gctgctgcca
     4261 gtggcgataa gtcgtgtctt accgggttgg actcaagacg atagttaccg gataaggcgc
     4321 agcggtcggg ctgaacgggg ggttcgtgca cacagcccag cttggagcga acgacctaca
     4381 ccgaactgag atacctacag cgtgagctat gagaaagcgc cacgcttccc gaagggagaa
     4441 aggcggacag gtatccggta agcggcaggg tcggaacagg agagcgcacg agggagcttc
     4501 cagggggaaa cgcctggtat ctttatagtc ctgtcgggtt tcgccacctc tgacttgagc
     4561 gtcgattttt gtgatgctcg tcaggggggc ggagcctatg gaaaaacgcc agcaacgcgg
     4621 cctttttacg gttcctggcc ttttgctggc cttttgctca catgttcttt cctgcgttat
     4681 cccctgattc tgtggataac cgtattaccg cctttgagtg agctgatacc gctcgccgca
     4741 gccgaacgac cgagcgcagc gagtcagtga gcgaggaagc ggaagagcgc ccaatacgca
     4801 aaccgcctct ccccgcgcgt tggccgattc attaatgcag ctggcacgac aggtttcccg
     4861 actggaaagc gggcagtgag cgcaacgcaa ttaatgtgag ttagctcact cattaggcac
     4921 cccaggcttt acactttatg cttccggctc gtatgttgtg tggaattgtg agcggataac
     4981 aatttcacac aggaaacagc tatgaccatg attacgccaa gcgcgcaatt aaccctcact
     5041 aaagggaaca aaagctgggt accttaaccc tagaaagata gtctgcgtaa aattgacgca
     5101 tgcattcttg aaatattgct ctctctttct aaatagcgcg aatccgtcgc tgtgcattta
     5161 ggacatctca gtcgccgctt ggagctcccg tgaggcgtgc ttgtcaatgc ggtaagtgtc
     5221 actgattttg aactataacg accgcgtgag tcaaaatgac gcatgattat cttttacgtg
     5281 acttttaaga tttaactcat acgataatta tattgttatt tcatgttcta cttacgtgat
     5341 aacttattat atatatattt tcttgttata gatatccaac tatgaaacat tatcataaag
     5401 caatagtaaa gagccttcag taaagagcag gcatttatct aatcccaccc cacccccacc
     5461 cccgtagctc caatccttcc attcaaaatg taggtactct gttctcaccc ttcttaacaa
     5521 agtatgacag gaaaaaactt ccatgtggac atctttattg tttaatagat catcaatttc
     5581 tcgactattc ctttgccctc ggacgagtgc tggggcgtcg gtttccacta tcggcgagta
     5641 cttctacaca gccatcggtc cagacggccg cgcttctgcg ggcgatttgt gtacgcccga
     5701 cagtcccggc tccggatcgg acgattgcgt cgcatcgacc ctgcgcccaa gctgcatcat
     5761 cgaaattgcc gtcaaccaag ctctgataga gttggtcaag accaatgcgg agcatatacg
     5821 cccggagccg cggcgatcct gcaagctccg gatgcctccg ctcgaagtag cgcgtctgct
     5881 gctccataca agccaaccac ggcctccaga agaagatgtt ggcgacctcg tattgggaat
     5941 ccccgaacat cgcctcgctc cagtcaatga ccgctgttat gcggccattg tccgtcagga
     6001 cattgttgga gccgaaatcc gcgtgcacga ggtgccggac ttcggggcag tcctcggccc
     6061 aaagcatcag ctcatcgaga gcctgcgcga cggacgcact gacggtgtcg tccatcacag
     6121 tttgccagtg atacacatgg ggatcagcaa tcgcgcatat gaaatcacgc catgtagtgt
     6181 attgaccgat tccttgcggt ccgaatgggc cgaacccgct cgtctggcta agatcggccg
     6241 cagcgatcgc atccatggcc tccgcgaccg gctgcagaac agcgggcagt tcggtttcag
     6301 gcaggtcttg caacgtgaca ccctgtgcac ggcgggagat gcaataggtc aggctctcgc
     6361 tgaattcccc aatgtcaagc acttccggaa tcgggagcgc ggccgatgca aagtgccgat
     6421 aaacataacg atctttgtag aaaccatcgg cgcagctatt tacccgcagg acatatccac
     6481 gccctcctac atcgaagctg aaagcacgag attcttcgcc ctccgagagc tgcatcaggt
     6541 cggagacgct gtcgaacttt tcgatcagaa acttctcgac agacgtcgcg gtgagttcag
     6601 gctttttcat ggtggcggct ggatcggtcg aaaggcccgg agatgaggaa gaggagaaca
     6661 gcgcggcaga cgtgcgcttt tgaagcgtgc gagaatgccg ggcctccgga ggaccttcgg
     6721 gcgcccgccc cgcccctgag cccgcccctg agcccgcccc cggacccacc ccttcccagc
     6781 ctctgagccc agaaagcgaa ggagcaaagc tgctattggc cgctgcccca aaggcctacc
     6841 cgcttccatt gctcagcggt gctgtccatc tgcacgagac tagtgagacg tgctacttcc
     6901 atttgtcacg tcctgcacga cgcgagctgc ggggcggggg ggaacttcct gactagggga
     6961 ggagtagaag gtggcgcgaa ggggccacca aagaacggag ccggttggcg cctaccggtg
     7021 gatgtggaat gtgtgcgagg ccagaggcca cttgtgtagc gccaagtgcc agcggggctg
     7081 ctaaagcgca tgctccagac tgccttggga aaagcgcctc ccctacccgg tagaattcat
     7141 cgatgatatc ataacttcgt ataatgtatg ctatacgaag ttatgcggcc ctcgaggtcg
     7201 acattgatta ttgactagtt attaatagta atcaattacg gggtcattag ttcatagccc
     7261 atatatggag ttccgcgtta cataacttac ggtaaatggc ccgcctggct gaccgcccaa
     7321 cgacccccgc ccattgacgt caataatgac gtatgttccc atagtaacgc caatagggac
     7381 tttccattga cgtcaatggg tggactattt acggtaaact gcccacttgg cagtacatca
     7441 agtgtatcat atgccaagta cgccccctat tgacgtcaat gacggtaaat ggcccgcctg
     7501 gcattatgcc cagtacatga ccttatggga ctttcctact tggcagtaca tctacgtatt
     7561 agtcatcgct attaccatgg gtcgaggtga gccccacgtt ctgcttcact ctccccatct
     7621 cccccccctc cccaccccca attttgtatt tatttatttt ttaattattt tgtgcagcga
     7681 tgggggcggg gggggggggg gcgcgcgcca ggcggggcgg ggcggggcga ggggcggggc
     7741 ggggcgaggc ggagaggtgc ggcggcagcc aatcagagcg gcgcgctccg aaagtttcct
     7801 tttatggcga ggcggcggcg gcggcggccc tataaaaagc gaagcgcgcg gcgggcggga
     7861 gtcgctgcgt tgccttcgcc ccgtgccccg ctccgcgccg cctcgcgccg cccgccccgg
     7921 ctctgactga ccgcgttact cccacaggtg agcgggcggg acggcccttc tcctccgggc
     7981 tgtaattagc gcttggttta atgacggctc gtttcttttc tgtggctgcg tgaaagcctt
     8041 aaagggctcc gggagggccc tttgtgcggg ggggagcggc tcggggggtg cgtgcgtgtg
     8101 tgtgtgcgtg gggagcgccg cgtgcggccc gcgctgcccg gcggctgtga gcgctgcggg
     8161 cgcggcgcgg ggctttgtgc gctccgcgtg tgcgcgaggg gagcgcggcc gggggcggtg
     8221 ccccgcggtg cgggggggct gcgaggggaa caaaggctgc gtgcggggtg tgtgcgtggg
     8281 ggggtgagca gggggtgtgg gcgcggcggt cgggctgtaa cccccccctg cacccccctc
     8341 cccgagttgc tgagcacggc ccggcttcgg gtgcggggct ccgtgcgggg cgtggcgcgg
     8401 ggctcgccgt gccgggcggg gggtggcggc aggtgggggt gccgggcggg gcggggccgc
     8461 ctcgggccgg ggagggctcg ggggaggggc gcggcggccc cggagcgccg gcggctgtcg
     8521 aggcgcggcg agccgcagcc attgcctttt atggtaatcg tgcgagaggg cgcagggact
     8581 tcctttgtcc caaatctggc ggagccgaaa tctgggaggc gccgccgcac cccctctagc
     8641 gggcgcgggc gaagcggtgc ggcgccggca ggaaggaaat gggcggggag ggccttcgtg
     8701 cgtcgccgcg ccgccgtccc cttctccatc tccagcctcg gggctgccgc agggggacgg
     8761 ctgccttcgg gggggacggg gcagggcggg gttcggcttc tggcgtgtga ccggcggctc
     8821 tagagcctct gctaaccatg ttcatgcctt cttctttttc ctacagctcc tgggcaacgt
     8881 gctggttgtt gtgctgtctc atcattttgg caaagaattc ctcgacggta tcgataagct
     8941 atcacaagtt tgtacaaaaa agcaggctcc gcggccgccc ccttcacc
//
