[The description below was written by a language model from this plasmid's Addgene catalogue record and the feature table of its GenBank file.]
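Description:
pPB-PGK-hKLF4 is an 8,988 bp circular piggyBac transposon plasmid for over-expressing human KLF4 (also known as EZF or GKLF) in mammalian cells. It is propagated in E. coli as a high-copy plasmid through a ColE1/pUC-type origin, with ampicillin selection from the bla gene. An f1 origin and the T3, T7 and M13 priming sites of a phagemid-type backbone are also present.

The feature table does not annotate the KLF4 coding sequence itself. An unannotated interval lies between the attB1 and attB2 Gateway recombination sites, spanning the sequence origin, and this is where the insert presumably sits, consistent with introduction by Gateway cloning. Immediately upstream of attB1 are a CMV enhancer, the chicken beta-actin promoter and a chimeric intron, which together form a CAG-type promoter. A bGH polyadenylation signal follows attB2. The annotated map therefore suggests CAG-driven expression of the insert, even though the plasmid name and the backbone field say "PGK". The only annotated mouse PGK promoter lies in the opposite orientation and drives a hygromycin resistance gene, used to select stably modified mammalian cells.

Two loxP sites in the same orientation are annotated. One lies between the PGK-HygR cassette and the CAG promoter, and the other lies downstream of the bGH poly(A). This placement would in principle allow Cre-mediated excision of the expression cassette. Only the piggyBac 5' inverted repeat is annotated, and the 3' repeat needed for transposition is not marked in the table. With piggyBac transposase supplied, such a vector integrates its cargo into the genome. The associated publication concerns resetting human pluripotent cells toward ground-state pluripotency.
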