Addgene plasmid #60435: pPB-PGK-hKLF4
Purpose: Over-expression of human KLF4
Depositing lab: Austin Smith. Depositing organization: University of Cambridge. Publication: Resetting Transcription Factor Control Circuitry toward Ground-State Pluripotency in Human. Takashima Y, Guo G, Loos R, Nichols J, Ficz G, Krueger F, Oxley D, Santos F, Clarke J, Mansfield W, Reik W, Bertone P, Smith A. Cell. 2014 Sep 11;158(6):1254-69. doi: 10.1016/j.cell.2014.08.029. PubMed 25215486.
Backbone
  Vector backbone: PGK
  Vector type: Mammalian Expression
Growth in bacteria
  Bacterial resistance: Ampicillin, 100 μg/mL
  Growth temperature: 37°C
  Growth strain: DH5alpha
  Copy number: High Copy
Gene/Insert
  Gene/Insert name: KLF4
  Species: H. sapiens (human)
  GenBank ID: AF105036.1
  Entrez Gene: KLF4 (a.k.a. EZF, GKLF)
Terms and licenses: Academic/Nonprofit Terms; Industry Terms: Not Available to Industry
How to cite: pPB-PGK-hKLF4 was a gift from Austin Smith (Addgene plasmid # 60435 ; http://n2t.net/addgene:60435 ; RRID:Addgene_60435)
