>Addgene plasmid #60435 | pPB-PGK-hKLF4 | addgene partial sequence | sequence record 145911 | pCAX-F 5'-CAGCTCCTGGGCAACGTGC-3'
ATTCCTCGACGGTATCGATAAGCTATCACAAGTTTGTACAAAAAAGCAGGCTCCGCGGCCGCCCCCTTCA
CCATGGCTGTCAGTGACGCGCTGCTCCCATCTTTCTCCACGTTCGCGTCTGGCCCGGCGGGAAGGGAGAA
GACACTGCGTCAAGCAGGTGCCCCGAATAACCGCTGGCGGGAGGAGCTCTCCCACATGAAGCGACTTCCC
CCAGTGCTTCCCGGCCGCCCCTATGACCTGGCGGCGGCGACCGTGGCCACAGACCTGGAGAGCGGCGGAG
CCGGTGCGGCTTGCGGCGGTAGCAACCTGGCGCCCCTACCTCGGAGAGAGACCGAGGAGTTCAACGATCT
CCTGGACCTGGACTTTATTCTCTCCAATTCGCTGACCCATCCTCCGGAGTCAGTGGCCGCCACCGTGTCC
TCGTCAGCGTCAGCCTCCTCTTCGTCGTCGCCGTCGAGCAGCGGCCCTGCCAGCGCGCCCTCCACCTGCA
GCTTCACCTATCCGATCCGGGCCGGGAACGACCCGGGCGTGGCGCCGGGCGGCACGGGCGGAGGCCTCCT
CTATGGCAGGGAGTCCGCTCCCCCTCCGACGGCTCCCTTCAACCTGGCGGACATCAACGACGTGAGCCCC
TCGGGCGGCTTCGTGGCCGAGCTCCTGCGGCCAGAATTGGACCCGGTGTACATTCCGCCGCAGCAGCCGC
AGCCGCCAGGTGGCGGGCTGATGGGCAAGTTCGTGCTGAAGGCGTCGCTGAGCGCCCCTGGCAGCGAGTA
CGGCAGCCCGTCGGTCATCAGCGTCAGCAAAGGCAGCCCTGACGGCAGCCACCCGGTGGTGGTGGCGCCC
TACAACGGCGGG
