>Addgene plasmid #60435 | pPB-PGK-hKLF4 | addgene partial sequence | sequence record 145912 | BGH-rev 5'-TAGAAGGCACAGTCGAGG-3'
CGGGCAGTGAGCGCAACGCAATTAATGTGAGTTAGCTCACTCATTAGGCACCCCAGGCTTTACACTTTAT
GCTTCCGGCTCGTATGTTGTGTGGAATTGTGAGCGGATAACAATTTCACACAGGAAACAGCTATGACCAT
GATTACGCCAAGCTATCACCACTTTGTACAAGAAAGCTGGGTCGGCGCGCCCACCCTTTTAAAAATGTCT
CTTCATGTGTAAGGCGAGGTGGTCCGACCTGGAAAATGCTCGGTCGCATTTTTGGCACTGGAACGGGCGG
TGCCCCGTGTGTTTACGGTAGTGCCTGGTCAGTTCATCTGAGCGGGCGAATTTCCATCCACAGCCGTCCC
AGTCACAGTGGTAAGGTTTCTCACCTGTGTGGGTTCGCAGGTGTGCCTTGAGATGGGAACTCTTTGTGTA
GGTTTTGCCGCAGCCCGCGTAATCACAAGTGTGGGTGGCGGTCCTTTTCCGGGGCCACGATCGTCTTCCC
CTCTTTGGCTTGGGCTCCTCTGGCATGCAGGAACCGGGTGGCATGAGCTCTTGGTAATGGAGCGGCGGGA
CTTGCGGCTGCATCTGATCGGGCAGGAAGGATGGGTAATTGGGCCCCGGGTGGGGATGGAAGCCGGGAGG
AAGCGGCAGGGCAGGGTGACAGTCCCTGCTGCTCAGCACTTCCTCAAGACCCAGGGTCGGGGTAGTCCTG
CTGGGGAGCTGCCGCCCCAGGGGGAAGTCGTGTGCAGCCGGCCGGTGGCCATTGCTGAGAGGGGGTCCAG
CGCCCAAGTGGGTGCACGAAGAGACCGCCTCCTGCTTGATCTTGGGGCACGTGCGCGGCGGCCCGCCGTT
GTAGGGCGCCACCAC
